>Addgene plasmid #228017 | pRS416-MET25p-TID-FRB-NLS-HA3 | addgene full sequence | sequence record 453566 | Addgene NGS Result
CCCGTCGTGTAGATAACTACGATACGGGAGGGCTTACCATCTGGCCCCAGTGCTGCAATGATACCGCGAG
ACCCACGCTCACCGGCTCCAGATTTATCAGCAATAAACCAGCCAGCCGGAAGGGCCGAGCGCAGAAGTGG
TCCTGCAACTTTATCCGCCTCCATCCAGTCTATTAATTGTTGCCGGGAAGCTAGAGTAAGTAGTTCGCCA
GTTAATAGTTTGCGCAACGTTGTTGCCATTGCTACAGGCATCGTGGTGTCACGCTCGTCGTTTGGTATGG
CTTCATTCAGCTCCGGTTCCCAACGATCAAGGCGAGTTACATGATCCCCCATGTTGTGCAAAAAAGCGGT
TAGCTCCTTCGGTCCTCCGATCGTTGTCAGAAGTAAGTTGGCCGCAGTGTTATCACTCATGGTTATGGCA
GCACTGCATAATTCTCTTACTGTCATGCCATCCGTAAGATGCTTTTCTGTGACTGGTGAGTACTCAACCA
AGTCATTCTGAGAATAGTGTATGCGGCGACCGAGTTGCTCTTGCCCGGCGTCAATACGGGATAATACCGC
GCCACATAGCAGAACTTTAAAAGTGCTCATCATTGGAAAACGTTCTTCGGGGCGAAAACTCTCAAGGATC
TTACCGCTGTTGAGATCCAGTTCGATGTAACCCACTCGTGCACCCAACTGATCTTCAGCATCTTTTACTT
TCACCAGCGTTTCTGGGTGAGCAAAAACAGGAAGGCAAAATGCCGCAAAAAAGGGAATAAGGGCGACACG
GAAATGTTGAATACTCATACTCTTCCTTTTTCAATATTATTGAAGCATTTATCAGGGTTATTGTCTCATG
AGCGGATACATATTTGAATGTATTTAGAAAAATAAACAAATAGGGGTTCCGCGCACATTTCCCCGAAAAG
TGCCACCTGGGTCCTTTTCATCACGTGCTATAAAAATAATTATAATTTAAATTTTTTAATATAAATATAT
AAATTAAAAATAGAAAGTAAAAAAAGAAATTAAAGAAAAAATAGTTTTTGTTTTCCGAAGATGTAAAAGA
CTCTAGGGGGATCGCCAACAAATACTACCTTTTATCTTGCTCTTCCTGCTCTCAGGTATTAATGCCGAAT
TGTTTCATCTTGTCTGTGTAGAAGACCACACACGAAAATCCTGTGATTTTACATTTTACTTATCGTTAAT
CGAATGTATATCTATTTAATCTGCTTTTCTTGTCTAATAAATATATATGTAAAGTACGCTTTTTGTTGAA
ATTTTTTAAACCTTTGTTTATTTTTTTTTCTTCATTCCGTAACTCTTCTACCTTCTTTATTTACTTTCTA
AAATCCAAATACAAAACATAAAAATAAATAAACACAGAGTAAATTCCCAAATTATTCCATCATTAAAAGA
TACGAGGCGCGTGTAAGTTACAGGCAAGCGATCCGTCTAAGAAACCATTATTATCATGACATTAACCTAT
AAAAATAGGCGTATCACGAGGCCCTTTCGTCTCGCGCGTTTCGGTGATGACGGTGAAAACCTCTGACACA
TGCAGCTCCCGGAGACGGTCACAGCTTGTCTGTAAGCGGATGCCGGGAGCAGACAAGCCCGTCAGGGCGC
GTCAGCGGGTGTTGGCGGGTGTCGGGGCTGGCTTAACTATGCGGCATCAGAGCAGATTGTACTGAGAGTG
CACCATACCACCTTTTCAATTCATCATTTTTTTTTTATTCTTTTTTTTGATTTCGGTTTCCTTGAAATTT
TTTTGATTCGGTAATCTCCGAACAGAAGGAAGAACGAAGGAAGGAGCACAGACTTAGATTGGTATATATA
CGCATATGTAGTGTTGAAGAAACATGAAATTGCCCAGTATTCTTAACCCAACTGCACAGAACAAAAACCT
GCAGGAAACGAAGATAAATCATGTCGAAAGCTACATATAAGGAACGTGCTGCTACTCATCCTAGTCCTGT
TGCTGCCAAGCTATTTAATATCATGCACGAAAAGCAAACAAACTTGTGTGCTTCATTGGATGTTCGTACC
ACCAAGGAATTACTGGAGTTAGTTGAAGCATTAGGTCCCAAAATTTGTTTACTAAAAACACATGTGGATA
TCTTGACTGATTTTTCCATGGAGGGCACAGTTAAGCCGCTAAAGGCATTATCCGCCAAGTACAATTTTTT
ACTCTTCGAAGACAGAAAATTTGCTGACATTGGTAATACAGTCAAATTGCAGTACTCTGCGGGTGTATAC
AGAATAGCAGAATGGGCAGACATTACGAATGCACACGGTGTGGTGGGCCCAGGTATTGTTAGCGGTTTGA
AGCAGGCGGCAGAAGAAGTAACAAAGGAACCTAGAGGCCTTTTGATGTTAGCAGAATTGTCATGCAAGGG
CTCCCTATCTACTGGAGAATATACTAAGGGTACTGTTGACATTGCGAAGAGCGACAAAGATTTTGTTATC
GGCTTTATTGCTCAAAGAGACATGGGTGGAAGAGATGAAGGTTACGATTGGTTGATTATGACACCCGGTG
TGGGTTTAGATGACAAGGGAGACGCATTGGGTCAACAGTATAGAACCGTGGATGATGTGGTCTCTACAGG
ATCTGACATTATTATTGTTGGAAGAGGACTATTTGCAAAGGGAAGGGATGCTAAGGTAGAGGGTGAACGT
TACAGAAAAGCAGGCTGGGAAGCATATTTGAGAAGATGCGGCCAGCAAAACTAAAAAACTGTATTATAAG
TAAATGCATGTATACTAAACTCACAAATTAGAGCTTCAATTTAATTATATCAGTTATTACCCTATGCGGT
GTGAAATACCGCACAGATGCGTAAGGAGAAAATACCGCATCAGGAAATTGTAAGCGTTAATATTTTGTTA
AAATTCGCGTTAAATTTTTGTTAAATCAGCTCATTTTTTAACCAATAGGCCGAAATCGGCAAAATCCCTT
ATAAATCAAAAGAATAGACCGAGATAGGGT
[37 nt withheld, positions 2971-3007]
AAAGAACGTGGACTCCAACGTCAAAGG
[49 nt withheld, positions 3035-3083]
T
[91 nt withheld, positions 3085-3175]
G
[124 nt withheld, positions 3177-3300]
CCATTCGCCATTCAGGCTGCGCAACTGTTGGGAAGGGCGATCGGTGCGGGCCTCTTCGCTATTACGCCAG
CTGGCGAAAGGGGGATGTGCTGCAAGGCGATTAAGTTGGGTAACGCCAGGGTTTTCCCAGTCACGACGTT
GTAAAACGACGGCCAGTGAGCGCGCGTAATACGACTCACTATAGGGCGAATTGGGTACCACTAGAAGTTC
TCCTCGAGGATTTAGGAATCCATAAAAGGGAATCTGCAATTCTACACAATTCTATAAATATTATTATCAT
CGTTTTATATGTTAATATTCATTGATCCTATTACATTATCAATCCTTGCGTTTCAGCTTCCACTAATTTA
GATGACTATTTCTCATCATTTGCGTCATCTTCTAACACCGTATATGATAATATACTAGTAACGTAAATAC
TAGTTAGTAGATGATAGTTGATTTTTATTCCAACACTAAGAAATAATTTCGCCATTTCTTGAATGTATTT
AAAGATATTTAATGCTATAATAGACATTTAAATCCAATTCTTCCAACATACAATGGGAGTTTGGCCGAGT
GGTTTAAGGCGTCAGATTTAGGTGGATTTAACCTCTAAAATCTCTGATATCTTCGGATGCAAGGGTTCGA
ATCCCTTAGCTCTCATTATTTTTTGCTTTTTCTCTTGAGGTCACATGATCGCAAAATGGCAAATGGCACG
TGAAGCTGTCGATATTGGGGAACTGTGGTGGTTGGCAAATGACTAATTAAGTTAGTCAAGGCGCCATCCT
CATGAAAACTGTGTAACATAATAACCGAAGTGTCGAAAAGGTGGCACCTTGTCCAATTGAACACGCTCGA
TGAAAAAAATAAGATATATATAAGGTTAAGTAAAGCGTCTGTTAGAAAGGAAGTTTTTCCTTTTTCTTGC
TCTCTTGTCTTTTCATCTACTATTTCCTTCGTGTAATACAGGGTCGTCAGATACATAGATACAATTCTAT
TACCCCCATCCAAAGCTTAAAATGGCAAGAGATCCGCCTGTGGCCACGATGAAAGATAACACGGTTCCCT
TAAAATTGATAGCCCTTCTTGCCAATGGTGAGTTTCATTCCGGGGAACAACTTGGCGAAACTCTGGGAAT
GAGCAGGGCAGCGATTAACAAGCATATCCAAACCTTGAGAGACTGGGGAGTAGATGTGTTCACCGTGCCT
GGTAAAGGTTATTCTTTGCCGGAACCTATCCCTCTATTAAATGCGAAACAGATACTAGGACAACTGGACG
GTGGTAGTGTTGCCGTATTGCCGGTTGTTGACTCAACCAATCAATACTTGCTGGACAGAATTGGCGAACT
TAAAAGCGGTGATGCGTGTATTGCAGAATATCAGCAAGCAGGGAGAGGCTCAAGAGGTAGGAAATGGTTT
TCACCTTTTGGCGCCAATCTTTACTTAAGTATGTTCTGGCGTTTGAAGAGAGGGCCCGCGGCTATTGGTT
TAGGTCCCGTTATCGGGATAGTTATGGCTGAAGCGCTACGTAAACTTGGGGCCGACAAGGTCAGAGTGAA
GTGGCCTAATGATCTATACTTGCAAGATAGAAAGCTAGCGGGTATCCTGGTGGAGCTAGCGGGAATCACA
GGGGACGCTGCCCAAATAGTAATCGGTGCTGGTATAAATGTCGCAATGCGTAGAGTCGAGGAATCAGTGG
TGAACCAGGGCTGGATCACGTTGCAAGAGGCGGGCATAAACCTGGACCGTAACACCCTTGCAGCGACCCT
AATAAGAGAACTACGTGCTGCATTGGAGCTTTTTGAGCAGGAGGGCCTGGCTCCGTACCTACCCAGGTGG
GAGAAATTAGACAATTTCATAAACCGTCCAGTCAAACTAATAATTGGAGATAAGGAGATTTTCGGTATTT
CTCGTGGGATAGACAAGCAGGGAGCGTTGTTATTAGAACAGGATGGTGTCATTAAACCTTGGATGGGCGG
TGAAATTAGTCTTCGTAGTGCCGAAAAGGCTAGCGGTTCTGGTGGTGCTAGCATCCTCTGGCATGAGATG
TGGCATGAAGGCCTGGAAGAGGCATCTCGTTTGTACTTTGGGGAAAGGAACGTGAAAGGCATGTTTGAGG
TGCTGGAGCCCTTGCATGCTATGATGGAACGGGGCCCCCAGACTCTGAAGGAAACATCCTTTAATCAGGC
CTATGGTCGAGATTTAATGGAGGCCCAAGAGTGGTGCAGGAAGTACATGAAATCAGGGAATGTCAAGGAC
CTCCTCCAAGCCTGGGACCTCTATTATCATGTGTTCCGACGAATCTCAAAGCTCGAGCCACCAAAAAAGA
AAAGAAAAGTTTACCCATACGATGTTCCTGACTATGCGGGCTATCCGTATGACGTCCCGGACTATGCAGG
ATCTTATCCATATGACGTTCCAGATTACGCTGCTTGATCTAGAGCGGCCGCCACCGCGGTGGAGCTCCAG
CTTTTGTTCCCTTTAGTGAGGGTTAATTGCGCGCTTGGCGTAATCATGGTCATAGCTGTTTCCTGTGTGA
AATTGTTATCCGCTCACAATTCCACACAACATACGAGCCGGAAGCATAAAGTGTAAAGCCTGGGGTGCCT
AATGAGTGAGCTAACTCACATTAATTGCGTTGCGCTCACTGCCCGCTTTCCAGTCGGGAAACCTGTCGTG
CCAGCTGCATTAATGAATCGGCCAACGCGCGGGGAGAGGCGGTTTGCGTATTGGGCGCTCTTCCGCTTCC
TCGCTCACTGACTCGCTGCGCTCGGTCGTTCGGCTGCGGCGAGCGGTATCAGCTCACTCAAAGGCGGTAA
TACGGTTATCCACAGAATCAGGGGATAACGCAGGAAAGAACATGTGAGCAAAAGGCCAGCAAAAGGCCAG
GAACCGTAAAAAGGCCGCGTTGCTGGCGTTTTTCCATAGGCTCCGCCCCCCTGACGAGCATCACAAAAAT
CGACGCTCAAGTCAGAGGTGGCGAAACCCGACAGGACTATAAAGATACCAGGCGTTTCCCCCTGGAAGCT
CCCTCGTGCGCTCTCCTGTTCCGACCCTGCCGCTTACCGGATACCTGTCCGCCTTTCTCCCTTCGGGAAG
CGTGGCGCTTTCTCATAGCTCACGCTGTAGGTATCTCAGTTCGGTGTAGGTCGTTCGCTCCAAGCTGGGC
TGTGTGCACGAACCCCCCGTTCAGCCCGACCGCTGCGCCTTATCCGGTAACTATCGTCTTGAGTCCAACC
CGGTAAGACACGACTTATCGCCACTGGCAGCAGCCACTGGTAACAGGATTAGCAGAGCGAGGTATGTAGG
CGGTGCTACAGAGTTCTTGAAGTGGTGGCCTAACTACGGCTACACTAGAAGAACAGTATTTGGTATCTGC
GCTCTGCTGAAGCCAGTTACCTTCGGAAAAAGAGTTGGTAGCTCTTGATCCGGCAAACAAACCACCGCTG
GTAGCGGTGGTTTTTTTGTTTGCAAGCAGCAGATTACGCGCAGAAAAAAAGGATCTCAAGAAGATCCTTT
GATCTTTTCTACGGGGTCTGACGCTCAGTGGAACGAAAACTCACGTTAAGGGATTTTGGTCATGAGATTA
TCAAAAAGGATCTTCACCTAGATCCTTTTAAATTAAAAATGAAGTTTTAAATCAATCTAAAGTATATATG
AGTAAACTTGGTCTGACAGTTACCAATGCTTAATCAGTGAGGCACCTATCTCAGCGATCTGTCTATTTCG
TTCATCCATAGTTGCCTGACTC
Features (pLannotate 1.2.2; 25 found; start..end, strand, type, name):
    789..893     -  promoter       AmpR promoter: bla
    930..1433    +  misc_feature   CEN/ARS: S. cerevisiae CEN6 centromere fused to an autonomously replicating sequence
   1501..1536    +  CDS            rop (fragment): Rop protein, which maintains plasmids at low copy number; rop
   1638..1687    +  misc_feature   bom (fragment): basis of mobility region from pBR322
   1695..1910    +  promoter       URA3 promoter: S. cerevisiae URA3
   1911..2714    +  CDS            URA3: orotidine-5'-phosphate decarboxylase, required for uracil biosynthesis; S. cerevisiae URA3; yeast auxotrophic marker, counterselectable with 5-fluoroorotic acid (5-FOA)
   2793..2844    +  misc_feature   bom (fragment): basis of mobility region from pBR322
   2872..3300    -  rep_origin     f1 ori (sequence partly withheld): f1 bacteriophage origin of replication; arrow indicates direction of (+) strand synthesis
   3304..3459    -  CDS            lacZα (fragment): LacZα fragment of β-galactosidase; lacZ fragment
   3467..3485    +  promoter       T7 promoter: promoter for bacteriophage T7 RNA polymerase
   3500..3580    -  CDS            YO192_YEAST (fragment): Experimental evidence at protein level: Swiss-Prot protein existence level 1. From Saccharomyces cerevisiae (strain ATCC 204508 / S288c) (Baker's yeast).
   3559..3705    +  CDS            YE11_YEAST (fragment): Experimental evidence at transcript level: Swiss-Prot protein existence level 2. From Saccharomyces cerevisiae (strain ATCC 204508 / S288c) (Baker's yeast).
   3844..3944    +  ncRNA          tRNA: Accession: RF00005 - tRNA
   3946..4292    +  promoter       MET17 promoter: S. cerevisiae MET17; expression is repressed by methionine; MET15; MET25
   4329..5288    +  CDS            birA: BIRA_ECOLI - Also known as bioR, dhbB. Experimental evidence at protein level: Swiss-Prot protein existence level 1. Acts both as a biotin--[acetyl-CoA-carboxylase] ligase and a biotin-operon repressor. In the presence of ATP, BirA activates biotin to form the BirA-biotinyl-5'-adenylate (BirA-bio-5'-AMP or holoBirA) complex. HoloBirA can either transfer the biotinyl moiety to the biotin carboxyl carrier protein (BCCP) subunit of acetyl-CoA carboxylase, or bind to the biotin operator site and inhibit transcription of the operon. From Escherichia coli (strain K12).
   5313..5591    +  CDS            FRB*: T2098L mutant of FKBP-rapamycin binding domain of human FRAP binds synthetic ligands such as AP21967
   5622..5711    +  CDS            3xHA: three tandem HA epitope tags
   5718..5747    -  misc_feature   MCS (fragment): pBluescript multiple cloning site
   5760..5778    -  promoter       T3 promoter: promoter for bacteriophage T3 RNA polymerase
   5823..5839    -  protein_bind   lac operator: The lac repressor binds to the lac operator to inhibit transcription in E. coli. This inhibition can be relieved by adding lactose or isopropyl-β-D-thiogalactopyranoside (IPTG). lac repressor encoded by lacI
   5847..5877    -  promoter       lac promoter: promoter for the E. coli lac operon
   5892..5913    -  protein_bind   CAP binding site: CAP binding activates transcription in the presence of cAMP. E. coli catabolite activator protein
   5926..6018    -  CDS            lacI (fragment): lac repressor; lacI; The lac repressor binds to the lac operator to inhibit transcription in E. coli. This inhibition can be relieved by adding lactose or isopropyl-β-D-thiogalactopyranoside (IPTG).
   6201..6789    -  rep_origin     ori: high-copy-number ColE1/pMB1/pBR322/pUC origin of replication
   6960..788     -  CDS            AmpR (across the origin): β-lactamase; bla; confers resistance to ampicillin, carbenicillin, and related antibiotics
