[The description below was written by a language model from this plasmid's Addgene catalogue record and pLannotate feature annotations shown in this document.]
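Description:
pRS416-MET25p-TID-FRB-NLS-HA3 is a yeast expression plasmid built on the pRS416 centromeric shuttle backbone. In Saccharomyces cerevisiae it is maintained through a CEN6/ARS element, which keeps it at low, stable copy number, and it is selected by the URA3 auxotrophic marker, which can also be counterselected with 5-FOA. In E. coli it replicates at high copy from a ColE1/pUC-type origin under ampicillin selection (AmpR). The backbone also carries an f1 origin, flanking T7 and T3 promoters, and remnants of the lacZα/pBluescript cloning region.

The payload is a fusion protein driven by the methionine-repressible MET25 (MET17) promoter, so expression can be tuned or shut off through the methionine content of the medium. The open reading frame begins with TurboID, an engineered promiscuous biotin ligase, which the annotation software detects as its parent, E. coli birA. It is followed by an FRB domain, annotated as the T2098L variant of the FKBP-rapamycin binding domain of human FRAP, and ends with a C-terminal 3xHA epitope tag for detection. The plasmid name and stated purpose also indicate a nuclear localization signal. It is not separately annotated in the feature table, though a short unannotated gap between FRB and the HA tags is where the name would place it. No terminator is annotated downstream of the insert. A few short yeast genomic fragments and a tRNA hit upstream of the promoter appear to be carried along with the promoter region.

The construct is intended for proximity-dependent biotin labelling (BioID) in budding yeast. The FRB domain suggests rapamycin-inducible recruitment of the nuclear TurboID to FKBP-tagged partners, although the record does not spell this out. The associated work characterized BioID tagging systems in yeast and probed the Ccr4-Not complex interactome.
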