Addgene plasmid #228017: pRS416-MET25p-TID-FRB-NLS-HA3
Purpose: Expresses TurboID-FRB-NLS fusion from MET25 promoter; yeast BioID
Depositing lab: Joseph Reese. Depositing organization: Pennsylvania State University. Publication: Characterization of BioID tagging systems in budding yeast and exploring the interactome of the Ccr4-Not complex. Pfannenstein J, Tyryshkin M, Gulden ME, Doud EH, Mosley AL, Reese JC. G3 (Bethesda). 2024 Sep 13:jkae221. doi: 10.1093/g3journal/jkae221. PubMed 39271111.
Backbone
  Vector backbone: pRS416
  Vector type: Yeast Expression
  Selectable markers: URA3
Growth in bacteria
  Bacterial resistance: Ampicillin, 100 μg/mL
  Growth temperature: 37°C
  Growth strain: DH5alpha
  Copy number: High Copy
Gene/Insert
  Gene/Insert name: TurboID-FRB
  Species: Other
  Promoter: MET25
  Tag / fusion protein: HA tag (C terminal on insert)
  Cloning method: Ligation Independent Cloning
Terms and licenses: Academic/Nonprofit Terms; Industry Terms: Not Available to Industry
How to cite: pRS416-MET25p-TID-FRB-NLS-HA3 was a gift from Joseph Reese (Addgene plasmid # 228017 ; http://n2t.net/addgene:228017 ; RRID:Addgene_228017)
